Addgene plasmid #43190: I-TGAT
Depositing lab: Chad Cowan & Kiran Musunuru. Depositing organization: Harvard University. Publication: A TALEN Genome-Editing System for Generating Human Stem Cell-Based Disease Models. Ding Q, Lee YK, Schaefer EA, Peters DT, Veres A, Kim K, Kuperwasser N, Motola DL, Meissner TB, Hendriks WT, Trevisan M, Gupta RM, Moisan A, Banks E, Friesen M, Schinzel RT, Xia F, Tang A, Xia Y, Figueroa E, Wann A, Ahfeldt T, Daheron L, Zhang F, Rubin LL, Peng LF, Chung RT, Musunuru K, Cowan CA. Cell Stem Cell. 2012 Dec 12. pii: S1934-5909(12)00645-5. doi: 10.1016/j.stem.2012.11.011. PubMed 23246482.
Backbone
  Vector backbone: pCRII-TOPO
  Backbone manufacturer: Invitrogen
  Backbone size w/o insert (bp): 3973
  Vector type: Bacterial Cloning
Growth in bacteria
  Bacterial resistance: Ampicillin and Kanamycin, 100 & 50 μg/mL
  Growth temperature: 37°C
  Growth strain: Top10
  Copy number: High Copy
Gene/Insert
  Gene/Insert name: I-TGAT
  Species: Synthetic
  Insert size (bp): 424
  Cloning method: TOPO Cloning
  Sequencing primers: 5′ T7; 3′ M13-rev
Terms and licenses: Academic/Nonprofit Terms; Industry Terms: Not Available to Industry
How to cite: I-TGAT was a gift from Chad Cowan & Kiran Musunuru (Addgene plasmid # 43190 ; http://n2t.net/addgene:43190 ; RRID:Addgene_43190)
