[The description below was written by a language model from this plasmid's Addgene catalogue record.]
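Description:
I-TGAT is a bacterial cloning plasmid built on the commercial pCRII-TOPO backbone (about 4.0 kb without insert), into which a 424 bp synthetic insert was placed by TOPO cloning. It is maintained at high copy number in E. coli and is selectable with both ampicillin and kanamycin, consistent with the dual resistance markers carried by this backbone. The insert lies between the T7 and M13-reverse priming sites, which are the sites listed for sequence verification. No feature table accompanies the record, so other backbone elements such as the replication origin are not itemised here.

The record gives the insert only the name I-TGAT and does not describe its composition. The plasmid was deposited with a publication describing a TALEN genome-editing system for generating human stem cell-based disease models. In that context, the name and the insert size suggest a pre-assembled block of TALE repeat units specifying the four-base target TGAT, with the "I" prefix perhaps marking its position in an ordered assembly. This interpretation is an inference from the name, the size and the publication title, not something stated in the catalogue fields. The vector is classed purely as a cloning plasmid, and no eukaryotic promoter, nuclease domain, tag or reporter is recorded. It is therefore best regarded as a storage and propagation vehicle for a modular building block of a larger kit, from which the insert would be recovered and combined with other modules to build full-length TALEN expression constructs, and not as a functional genome-editing reagent in its own right.
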