>Addgene plasmid #43190 | I-TGAT | depositor partial sequence | sequence record 58455 | I-TGAT sequence 424 bps
CGTCTCCTGACCCCAGAGCAGGTCGTGGCCATTGCCTCGAATGGAGGGGGCAAACAGGCGTTGGAAACCG
TACAACGATTGCTGCCGGTGCTGTGCCAAGCGCACGGACTCACCCCAGAGCAGGTCGTGGCAATCGCGAG
CAATAACGGCGGAAAACAGGCTTTGGAAACGGTGCAGAGGCTCCTTCCAGTGCTGTGCCAAGCGCACGGC
CTCACCCCAGAGCAGGTCGTGGCAATCGCCTCCAACATTGGCGGGAAACAGGCACTCGAGACTGTCCAGC
GCCTGCTTCCCGTGCTGTGCCAAGCGCACGGATTAACCCCAGAGCAGGTCGTGGCCATTGCCTCGAATGG
AGGGGGCAAACAGGCGTTGGAAACCGTACAACGATTGCTGCCGGTGCTGTGCCAAGCGCACGGCTTAAGA
GACG
