>Addgene plasmid #43190 | I-TGAT | addgene partial sequence | sequence record 61936 | M13-F20 5'-TGTAAAACGACGGCCAGT-3'
TGGGCGATTGGGCCCTCTGATGCATGCTCGAGCGGCCGCCAGTGTGATGGATATCTGCAGAATTCGCCCT
TATATAGATGCCGTCCTAGCGCGTCTCCTGACCCCAGAGCAGGTCGTGGCCATTGCCTCGAATGGAGGGG
GCAAACAGGCGTTGGAAACCGTACAACGATTGCTGCCGGTGCTGTGCCAAGCGCACGGACTCACCCCAGA
GCAGGTCGTGGCAATCGCGAGCAATAACGGCGGAAAACAGGCTTTGGAAACGGTGCAGAGGCTCCTTCCA
GTGCTGTGCCAAGCGCACGGCCTCACCCCAGAGCAGGTCGTGGCAATCGCCTCCAACATTGGCGGGAAAC
AGGCACTCGAGACTGTCCAGCGCCTGCTTCCCGTGCTGTGCCAAGCGCACGGATTAACCCCAGAGCAGGT
CGTGGCCATTGCCTCGAATGGAGGGGGCAAACAGGCGTTGGAAACCGTACAACGATTGCTGCCGGTGCTG
TGCCAAGCGCACGGCTTAAGAGACGTGGGCACAGGAAAGATACTTAAGGGCGAATTCCAGCACACTGGCG
GCCGTTACTAGTGGATCCGAGCTCGGTACCAAGCTTGATGCATAGCTTGAGTATTCTATAGTGTCACCTA
AATAGCTTGGCGTAATCATGGTCATAGCTGTTTCCTGTGTGAAATTGTTATCCGCTCACAATTCCACACA
ACATACGAGCCGGAAGCATAAAGTGTAAAGCCTGGGGTGCCTAATGAGTGAGCTAACTCACATTAATTGC
GTTGCGCTCACTGCCCGCTTTCCAGTCGGGAAACCTGTCGTGCCAGCTGCATTAATGAATCGGCCAACGC
GCGGGGAGAGGCGGTTTGCGTATTGGGCGCTCTTCCGCTTCCTCGCTCACTGACTCGCTGCGCTCGGTCG
TTCGGCTGCGGCGAGCGGTATCAGCTCACTCAAAGGCGGTAATACGGTTATCCACAGAATCAGGGGATAA
CGCAGGAAAGAACATGTGAGCA
